Addgene plasmid #76017: MAP3K3 gRNA (BRDN0001149355)
Purpose: 3rd generation lentiviral gRNA plasmid targeting human MAP3K3
Depositing lab: John Doench & David Root. Depositing organization: Broad Institute. Publication: Optimized sgRNA design to maximize activity and minimize off-target effects of CRISPR-Cas9. Doench JG, Fusi N, Sullender M, Hegde M, Vaimberg EW, Donovan KF, Smith I, Tothova Z, Wilen C, Orchard R, Virgin HW, Listgarten J, Root DE. Nat Biotechnol. 2016 Jan 18. doi: 10.1038/nbt.3437. PubMed 26780180.
Backbone
  Vector backbone: lentiGuide-Puro
  Backbone manufacturer: Zhang Lab (Addgene plasmid # 52963)
  Vector type: Mammalian Expression, Lentiviral, CRISPR
  Selectable markers: Puromycin
Growth in bacteria
  Bacterial resistance: Ampicillin, 100 μg/mL
  Growth temperature: 37°C
  Growth strain: DH5alpha
  Copy number: High Copy
Gene/Insert
  Gene/Insert name: MAP3K3 (alt names: MAP3K3; NM_002401.3)
  gRNA/shRNA sequence: GGGACAACAGCAATATCCTA
  Species: H. sapiens (human)
  Entrez Gene: MAP3K3 (a.k.a. MAPKKK3, MEKK3)
  Promoter: hU6
  Cloning method: Unknown
  Sequencing primers: 5′ U6-F; 3′ pS2-R
Terms and licenses: Academic/Nonprofit Terms; Industry Terms: Not Available to Industry
Depositor comments: The gRNA was designed to target the following Genbank reference sequence(s): NM_002401.3,NM_203351.1. Note that this plasmid does NOT contain Cas9. It should be used in conjunction with lentiCas9-Blast (Addgene #52962) or otherwise with cell lines already expressing Cas9. Browse the full kinome gRNA library at http://www.addgene.org/pooled-library/broadgpp-human-kinome/ or visit http://www.broadinstitute.org/rnai/public/ for detailed protocols and information.
How to cite: MAP3K3 gRNA (BRDN0001149355) was a gift from John Doench & David Root (Addgene plasmid # 76017 ; http://n2t.net/addgene:76017 ; RRID:Addgene_76017)
