[The description below was written by a language model from this plasmid's Addgene catalogue record and the feature table of its GenBank file.]
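Description:
MAP3K3 gRNA (BRDN0001149355) is a third-generation lentiviral single-guide RNA plasmid built on the lentiGuide-Puro backbone and designed to target the human kinase gene MAP3K3 (also known as MEKK3). The 8.3 kb circular construct is propagated in E. coli through a high-copy ColE1/pUC-type origin with ampicillin selection from the bla gene. It also carries an f1 origin and an SV40 origin, along with backbone remnants such as lac, T7 and T3 promoter elements.

The transfer cassette is framed by an RSV promoter-driven truncated HIV-1 5' LTR and a self-inactivating (Delta-U3) 3' LTR. Because genomic RNA transcription from the RSV promoter does not depend on Tat, the vector is compatible with third-generation packaging systems, and the integrated provirus lacks LTR promoter activity. The Psi packaging signal, the RRE for Rev-dependent nuclear export and the cPPT/CTS support packaging and transduction.

Within this cassette, a human U6 RNA polymerase III promoter drives the MAP3K3-specific spacer fused to the Streptococcus pyogenes Cas9 gRNA scaffold. A separate EF-1-alpha promoter, including its intron A, expresses puromycin N-acetyltransferase for selection of transduced mammalian cells, and a downstream WPRE enhances transcript expression.

The plasmid does not encode Cas9, so it must be used with a separate Cas9 vector or in cells that already express Cas9. The guide was designed against two MAP3K3 reference transcripts and belongs to a human kinome gRNA collection associated with work on optimised sgRNA design. It is suited to CRISPR knockout of MAP3K3 in human cells.
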