LOCUS       Exported 8323 bp ds-DNA circular SYN 13-MAY-2021
DEFINITION  3rd generation lentiviral gRNA plasmid targeting human MAP3K3.
ACCESSION   .
VERSION     .
KEYWORDS    MAP3K3 gRNA (BRDN0001149355)
SOURCE      synthetic DNA construct
  ORGANISM  synthetic DNA construct
REFERENCE   1 (bases 1 to 8323)
  AUTHORS   Doench JG, Fusi N, Sullender M, Hegde M, Vaimberg EW, Donovan KF,
            Smith I, Tothova Z, Wilen C, Orchard R, Virgin HW, Listgarten J,
            Root DE
  TITLE     Optimized sgRNA design to maximize activity and minimize off-target
            effects of CRISPR-Cas9.
  JOURNAL   Nat Biotechnol. 2016 Jan 18. doi: 10.1038/nbt.3437.
  PUBMED    26780180
REFERENCE   2 (bases 1 to 8323)
  AUTHORS   .
  TITLE     Direct Submission
  JOURNAL   Exported May 13, 2021 from SnapGene Server 1.1.58
            http://www.snapgene.com
FEATURES             Location/Qualifiers
     source          1..8323
                     /organism="synthetic DNA construct"
                     /mol_type="other DNA"
     promoter        87..1265
                     /label=EF-1-alpha promoter
                     /note="strong constitutive promoter for human elongation
                     factor EF-1-alpha"
     intron          318..1256
                     /label=EF-1-alpha intron A
                     /note="intron upstream of the start codon of human
                     EF-1-alpha"
     primer_bind     1213..1233
                     /label=EF1a-F
                     /note="Human elongation factor-1a promoter, forward primer"
     CDS             1278..1877
                     /codon_start=1
                     /gene="pac from Streptomyces alboniger"
                     /product="puromycin N-acetyltransferase"
                     /label=PuroR
                     /note="confers resistance to puromycin"
                     /translation="MTEYKPTVRLATRDDVPRAVRTLAAAFADYPATRHTVDPDRHIER
                     VTELQELFLTRVGLDIGKVWVADDGAAVAVWTTPESVEAGAVFAEIGPRMAELSGSRLA
                     AQQQMEGLLAPHRPKEPAWFLATVGVSPDHQGKGLGSAVVLPGVEAAERAGVPAFLETS
                     APRNLPFYERLGFTVTADVEVPEGPRTWCMTRKPGA"
     primer_bind     complement(1278..1297)
                     /label=Puro-R
                     /note="Puromycin resistance gene, reverse primer. Also
                     called puro-variant-R"
     primer_bind     1774..1794
                     /label=Puro-F
                     /note="Puromycin resistance gene, forward primer"
     misc_feature    1893..2481
                     /label=WPRE
                     /note="woodchuck hepatitis virus posttranscriptional
                     regulatory element"
     primer_bind     complement(1946..1966)
                     /label=WPRE-R
                     /note="WPRE, reverse primer"
     CDS             complement(2364..2375)
                     /codon_start=1
                     /product="Factor Xa recognition and cleavage site"
                     /label=Factor Xa site
                     /translation="IEGR"
     LTR             2553..2786
                     /label=3' LTR (Delta-U3)
                     /note="self-inactivating 3' long terminal repeat (LTR) from
                     HIV-1"
     polyA_signal    2864..2985
                     /label=SV40 poly(A) signal
                     /note="SV40 polyadenylation signal"
     primer_bind     complement(2901..2920)
                     /label=SV40pA-R
                     /note="SV40 polyA, reverse primer"
     primer_bind     2955..2974
                     /label=EBV-rev
                     /note="SV40 polyA terminator, reverse primer"
     rep_origin      3025..3160
                     /label=SV40 ori
                     /note="SV40 origin of replication"
     primer_bind     3087..3106
                     /label=SV40pro-F
                     /note="SV40 promoter/origin, forward primer"
     primer_bind     complement(3180..3199)
                     /label=T7
                     /note="T7 promoter, forward primer"
     promoter        complement(3181..3199)
                     /label=T7 promoter
                     /note="promoter for bacteriophage T7 RNA polymerase"
     primer_bind     complement(3209..3226)
                     /label=M13 Forward
                     /note="In lacZ gene. Also called M13-F20 or M13 (-21)
                     Forward"
     primer_bind     complement(3209..3225)
                     /label=M13 fwd
                     /note="common sequencing primer, one of multiple similar
                     variants"
     primer_bind     complement(3218..3240)
                     /label=M13/pUC Forward
                     /note="In lacZ gene"
     rep_origin      3367..3822
                     /direction=RIGHT
                     /label=f1 ori
                     /note="f1 bacteriophage origin of replication; arrow
                     indicates direction of (+) strand synthesis"
     primer_bind     complement(3454..3473)
                     /label=F1ori-R
                     /note="F1 origin, reverse primer"
     primer_bind     3664..3685
                     /label=F1ori-F
                     /note="F1 origin, forward primer"
     promoter        3848..3952
                     /gene="bla"
                     /label=AmpR promoter
     CDS             3953..4813
                     /codon_start=1
                     /gene="bla"
                     /product="beta-lactamase"
                     /label=AmpR
                     /note="confers resistance to ampicillin, carbenicillin, and
                     related antibiotics"
                     /translation="MSIQHFRVALIPFFAAFCLPVFAHPETLVKVKDAEDQLGARVGYI
                     ELDLNSGKILESFRPEERFPMMSTFKVLLCGAVLSRIDAGQEQLGRRIHYSQNDLVEYS
                     PVTEKHLTDGMTVRELCSAAITMSDNTAANLLLTTIGGPKELTAFLHNMGDHVTRLDRW
                     EPELNEAIPNDERDTTMPVAMATTLRKLLTGELLTLASRQQLIDWMEADKVAGPLLRSA
                     LPAGWFIADKSGAGERGSRGIIAALGPDGKPSRIVVIYTTGSQATMDERNRQIAEIGAS
                     LIKHW"
     primer_bind     complement(4171..4190)
                     /label=Amp-R
                     /note="Ampicillin resistance gene, reverse primer"
     rep_origin      4984..5572
                     /direction=RIGHT
                     /label=ori
                     /note="high-copy-number ColE1/pMB1/pBR322/pUC origin of
                     replication"
     primer_bind     5473..5492
                     /label=pBR322ori-F
                     /note="pBR322 origin, forward primer"
     primer_bind     5726..5743
                     /label=L4440
                     /note="L4440 vector, forward primer"
     protein_bind    5860..5881
                     /label=CAP binding site
                     /bound_moiety="E. coli catabolite activator protein"
                     /note="CAP binding activates transcription in the presence
                     of cAMP."
     promoter        5896..5926
                     /label=lac promoter
                     /note="promoter for the E. coli lac operon"
     protein_bind    5934..5950
                     /label=lac operator
                     /bound_moiety="lac repressor encoded by lacI"
                     /note="The lac repressor binds to the lac operator to
                     inhibit transcription in E. coli. This inhibition can be
                     relieved by adding lactose or
                     isopropyl-beta-D-thiogalactopyranoside (IPTG)."
     primer_bind     5939..5961
                     /label=M13/pUC Reverse
                     /note="In lacZ gene"
     primer_bind     5958..5974
                     /label=M13 rev
                     /note="common sequencing primer, one of multiple similar
                     variants"
     primer_bind     5958..5974
                     /label=M13 Reverse
                     /note="In lacZ gene. Also called M13-rev"
     primer_bind     5993..6013
                     /label=T3
                     /note="T3 promoter, forward primer"
     promoter        5995..6013
                     /label=T3 promoter
                     /note="promoter for bacteriophage T3 RNA polymerase"
     promoter        6041..6267
                     /label=RSV promoter
                     /note="Rous sarcoma virus enhancer/promoter"
     LTR             6268..6448
                     /label=5' LTR (truncated)
                     /note="truncated 5' long terminal repeat (LTR) from HIV-1"
     misc_feature    6495..6620
                     /label=HIV-1 Psi
                     /note="packaging signal of human immunodeficiency virus
                     type 1"
     misc_feature    7113..7346
                     /label=RRE
                     /note="The Rev response element (RRE) of HIV-1 allows for
                     Rev-dependent mRNA export from the nucleus to the
                     cytoplasm."
     CDS             7531..7575
                     /codon_start=1
                     /product="antigenic peptide corresponding to amino acids
                     655 to 669 of the HIV envelope protein gp41 (Lutje Hulsik
                     et al., 2013)"
                     /label=gp41 peptide
                     /note="recognized by the 2H10 single-chain llama nanobody"
                     /translation="KNEQELLELDKWASL"
     promoter        7753..7993
                     /label=U6 promoter
                     /note="RNA polymerase III promoter for human U6 snRNA"
     primer_bind     7753..7773
                     /label=hU6-F
                     /note="Human U6 promoter, forward primer"
     primer_bind     7924..7943
                     /label=LKO.1 5'
                     /note="Human U6 promoter, forward primer"
     misc_RNA        8023..8098
                     /label=gRNA scaffold
                     /note="guide RNA scaffold for the Streptococcus pyogenes
                     CRISPR/Cas9 system"
     misc_feature    8154..8271
                     /label=cPPT/CTS
                     /note="central polypurine tract and central termination
                     sequence of HIV-1"
ORIGIN
        1 cccgggtgca aagatggata aagttttaaa cagagaggaa tctttgcagc taatggacct
       61 tctaggtctt gaaaggagtg ggaattggct ccggtgcccg tcagtgggca gagcgcacat
      121 cgcccacagt ccccgagaag ttggggggag gggtcggcaa ttgatccggt gcctagagaa
      181 ggtggcgcgg ggtaaactgg gaaagtgatg tcgtgtactg gctccgcctt tttcccgagg
      241 gtgggggaga accgtatata agtgcagtag tcgccgtgaa cgttcttttt cgcaacgggt
      301 ttgccgccag aacacaggta agtgccgtgt gtggttcccg cgggcctggc ctctttacgg
      361 gttatggccc ttgcgtgcct tgaattactt ccacctggct gcagtacgtg attcttgatc
      421 ccgagcttcg ggttggaagt gggtgggaga gttcgaggcc ttgcgcttaa ggagcccctt
      481 cgcctcgtgc ttgagttgag gcctggcctg ggcgctgggg ccgccgcgtg cgaatctggt
      541 ggcaccttcg cgcctgtctc gctgctttcg ataagtctct agccatttaa aatttttgat
      601 gacctgctgc gacgcttttt ttctggcaag atagtcttgt aaatgcgggc caagatctgc
      661 acactggtat ttcggttttt ggggccgcgg gcggcgacgg ggcccgtgcg tcccagcgca
      721 catgttcggc gaggcggggc ctgcgagcgc ggccaccgag aatcggacgg gggtagtctc
      781 aagctggccg gcctgctctg gtgcctggcc tcgcgccgcc gtgtatcgcc ccgccctggg
      841 cggcaaggct ggcccggtcg gcaccagttg cgtgagcgga aagatggccg cttcccggcc
      901 ctgctgcagg gagctcaaaa tggaggacgc ggcgctcggg agagcgggcg ggtgagtcac
      961 ccacacaaag gaaaagggcc tttccgtcct cagccgtcgc ttcatgtgac tccacggagt
     1021 accgggcgcc gtccaggcac ctcgattagt tctcgagctt ttggagtacg tcgtctttag
     1081 gttgggggga ggggttttat gcgatggagt ttccccacac tgagtgggtg gagactgaag
     1141 ttaggccagc ttggcacttg atgtaattct ccttggaatt tgcccttttt gagtttggat
     1201 cttggttcat tctcaagcct cagacagtgg ttcaaagttt ttttcttcca tttcaggtgt
     1261 cgtgacgtac ggccaccatg accgagtaca agcccacggt gcgcctcgcc acccgcgacg
     1321 acgtccccag ggccgtacgc accctcgccg ccgcgttcgc cgactacccc gccacgcgcc
     1381 acaccgtcga tccggaccgc cacatcgagc gggtcaccga gctgcaagaa ctcttcctca
     1441 cgcgcgtcgg gctcgacatc ggcaaggtgt gggtcgcgga cgacggcgcc gccgtggcgg
     1501 tctggaccac gccggagagc gtcgaagcgg gggcggtgtt cgccgagatc ggcccgcgca
     1561 tggccgagtt gagcggttcc cggctggccg cgcagcaaca gatggaaggc ctcctggcgc
     1621 cgcaccggcc caaggagccc gcgtggttcc tggccaccgt cggagtctcg cccgaccacc
     1681 agggcaaggg tctgggcagc gccgtcgtgc tccccggagt ggaggcggcc gagcgcgccg
     1741 gggtgcccgc cttcctggag acctccgcgc cccgcaacct ccccttctac gagcggctcg
     1801 gcttcaccgt caccgccgac gtcgaggtgc ccgaaggacc gcgcacctgg tgcatgaccc
     1861 gcaagcccgg tgcctgaacg cgttaagtcg acaatcaacc tctggattac aaaatttgtg
     1921 aaagattgac tggtattctt aactatgttg ctccttttac gctatgtgga tacgctgctt
     1981 taatgccttt gtatcatgct attgcttccc gtatggcttt cattttctcc tccttgtata
     2041 aatcctggtt gctgtctctt tatgaggagt tgtggcccgt tgtcaggcaa cgtggcgtgg
     2101 tgtgcactgt gtttgctgac gcaaccccca ctggttgggg cattgccacc acctgtcagc
     2161 tcctttccgg gactttcgct ttccccctcc ctattgccac ggcggaactc atcgccgcct
     2221 gccttgcccg ctgctggaca ggggctcggc tgttgggcac tgacaattcc gtggtgttgt
     2281 cggggaaatc atcgtccttt ccttggctgc tcgcctgtgt tgccacctgg attctgcgcg
     2341 ggacgtcctt ctgctacgtc ccttcggccc tcaatccagc ggaccttcct tcccgcggcc
     2401 tgctgccggc tctgcggcct cttccgcgtc ttcgccttcg ccctcagacg agtcggatct
     2461 ccctttgggc cgcctccccg cgtcgacttt aagaccaatg acttacaagg cagctgtaga
     2521 tcttagccac tttttaaaag aaaagggggg actggaaggg ctaattcact cccaacgaag
     2581 acaagatctg ctttttgctt gtactgggtc tctctggtta gaccagatct gagcctggga
     2641 gctctctggc taactaggga acccactgct taagcctcaa taaagcttgc cttgagtgct
     2701 tcaagtagtg tgtgcccgtc tgttgtgtga ctctggtaac tagagatccc tcagaccctt
     2761 ttagtcagtg tggaaaatct ctagcagtac gtatagtagt tcatgtcatc ttattattca
     2821 gtatttataa cttgcaaaga aatgaatatc agagagtgag aggaacttgt ttattgcagc
     2881 ttataatggt tacaaataaa gcaatagcat cacaaatttc acaaataaag catttttttc
     2941 actgcattct agttgtggtt tgtccaaact catcaatgta tcttatcatg tctggctcta
     3001 gctatcccgc ccctaactcc gcccatcccg cccctaactc cgcccagttc cgcccattct
     3061 ccgccccatg gctgactaat tttttttatt tatgcagagg ccgaggccgc ctcggcctct
     3121 gagctattcc agaagtagtg aggaggcttt tttggaggcc tagggacgta cccaattcgc
     3181 cctatagtga gtcgtattac gcgcgctcac tggccgtcgt tttacaacgt cgtgactggg
     3241 aaaaccctgg cgttacccaa cttaatcgcc ttgcagcaca tccccctttc gccagctggc
     3301 gtaatagcga agaggcccgc accgatcgcc cttcccaaca gttgcgcagc ctgaatggcg
     3361 aatgggnnnn nnnnnnnnnn nnnnnnnnnn nnnnnnnnnn nnnnnnnnnn nnnnnnnnnn
     3421 nnnnnnnnnn nnnnnnnnnn nnnnnnnnnn nnnnnnnnnn nnnnnnnnnn nnnnnnnnnn
     3481 nnnnnnnnnn cnnnnnnnnn nnnnnnnnnn nnnnnnnnnn nnnnnnnnnn nnnnnnnnnn
     3541 nnnnnnnnnn nnnnnnnnnn nnnnnnnnnn nnnnnnnnnn nnannnnnnn nnnnnnnnnn
     3601 nnnnnnnnnn nnnnnnnnnn nnnnnnnnnn nncctttgac gttggagtcc acgttcttta
     3661 atagtggact cttgttccaa actggaacaa cactcaaccc tatctcggtc tattcttttg
     3721 atttataagg gattttgccg atttcggcct attggttaaa aaatgagctg atttaacaaa
     3781 aatttaacgc gaattttaac aaaatattaa cgcttacaat ttaggtggca cttttcgggg
     3841 aaatgtgcgc ggaaccccta tttgtttatt tttctaaata cattcaaata tgtatccgct
     3901 catgagacaa taaccctgat aaatgcttca ataatattga aaaaggaaga gtatgagtat
     3961 tcaacatttc cgtgtcgccc ttattccctt ttttgcggca ttttgccttc ctgtttttgc
     4021 tcacccagaa acgctggtga aagtaaaaga tgctgaagat cagttgggtg cacgagtggg
     4081 ttacatcgaa ctggatctca acagcggtaa gatccttgag agttttcgcc ccgaagaacg
     4141 ttttccaatg atgagcactt ttaaagttct gctatgtggc gcggtattat cccgtattga
     4201 cgccgggcaa gagcaactcg gtcgccgcat acactattct cagaatgact tggttgagta
     4261 ctcaccagtc acagaaaagc atcttacgga tggcatgaca gtaagagaat tatgcagtgc
     4321 tgccataacc atgagtgata acactgcggc caacttactt ctgacaacga tcggaggacc
     4381 gaaggagcta accgcttttt tgcacaacat gggggatcat gtaactcgcc ttgatcgttg
     4441 ggaaccggag ctgaatgaag ccataccaaa cgacgagcgt gacaccacga tgcctgtagc
     4501 aatggcaaca acgttgcgca aactattaac tggcgaacta cttactctag cttcccggca
     4561 acaattaata gactggatgg aggcggataa agttgcagga ccacttctgc gctcggccct
     4621 tccggctggc tggtttattg ctgataaatc tggagccggt gagcgtgggt ctcgcggtat
     4681 cattgcagca ctggggccag atggtaagcc ctcccgtatc gtagttatct acacgacggg
     4741 gagtcaggca actatggatg aacgaaatag acagatcgct gagataggtg cctcactgat
     4801 taagcattgg taactgtcag accaagttta ctcatatata ctttagattg atttaaaact
     4861 tcatttttaa tttaaaagga tctaggtgaa gatccttttt gataatctca tgaccaaaat
     4921 cccttaacgt gagttttcgt tccactgagc gtcagacccc gtagaaaaga tcaaaggatc
     4981 ttcttgagat cctttttttc tgcgcgtaat ctgctgcttg caaacaaaaa aaccaccgct
     5041 accagcggtg gtttgtttgc cggatcaaga gctaccaact ctttttccga aggtaactgg
     5101 cttcagcaga gcgcagatac caaatactgt tcttctagtg tagccgtagt taggccacca
     5161 cttcaagaac tctgtagcac cgcctacata cctcgctctg ctaatcctgt taccagtggc
     5221 tgctgccagt ggcgataagt cgtgtcttac cgggttggac tcaagacgat agttaccgga
     5281 taaggcgcag cggtcgggct gaacgggggg ttcgtgcaca cagcccagct tggagcgaac
     5341 gacctacacc gaactgagat acctacagcg tgagctatga gaaagcgcca cgcttcccga
     5401 agggagaaag gcggacaggt atccggtaag cggcagggtc ggaacaggag agcgcacgag
     5461 ggagcttcca gggggaaacg cctggtatct ttatagtcct gtcgggtttc gccacctctg
     5521 acttgagcgt cgatttttgt gatgctcgtc aggggggcgg agcctatgga aaaacgccag
     5581 caacgcggcc tttttacggt tcctggcctt ttgctggcct tttgctcaca tgttctttcc
     5641 tgcgttatcc cctgattctg tggataaccg tattaccgcc tttgagtgag ctgataccgc
     5701 tcgccgcagc cgaacgaccg agcgcagcga gtcagtgagc gaggaagcgg aagagcgccc
     5761 aatacgcaaa ccgcctctcc ccgcgcgttg gccgattcat taatgcagct ggcacgacag
     5821 gtttcccgac tggaaagcgg gcagtgagcg caacgcaatt aatgtgagtt agctcactca
     5881 ttaggcaccc caggctttac actttatgct tccggctcgt atgttgtgtg gaattgtgag
     5941 cggataacaa tttcacacag gaaacagcta tgaccatgat tacgccaagc gcgcaattaa
     6001 ccctcactaa agggaacaaa agctggagct gcaagcttaa tgtagtctta tgcaatactc
     6061 ttgtagtctt gcaacatggt aacgatgagt tagcaacatg ccttacaagg agagaaaaag
     6121 caccgtgcat gccgattggt ggaagtaagg tggtacgatc gtgccttatt aggaaggcaa
     6181 cagacgggtc tgacatggat tggacgaacc actgaattgc cgcattgcag agatattgta
     6241 tttaagtgcc tagctcgata cataaacggg tctctctggt tagaccagat ctgagcctgg
     6301 gagctctctg gctaactagg gaacccactg cttaagcctc aataaagctt gccttgagtg
     6361 cttcaagtag tgtgtgcccg tctgttgtgt gactctggta actagagatc cctcagaccc
     6421 ttttagtcag tgtggaaaat ctctagcagt ggcgcccgaa cagggacttg aaagcgaaag
     6481 ggaaaccaga ggagctctct cgacgcagga ctcggcttgc tgaagcgcgc acggcaagag
     6541 gcgaggggcg gcgactggtg agtacgccaa aaattttgac tagcggaggc tagaaggaga
     6601 gagatgggtg cgagagcgtc agtattaagc gggggagaat tagatcgcga tgggaaaaaa
     6661 ttcggttaag gccaggggga aagaaaaaat ataaattaaa acatatagta tgggcaagca
     6721 gggagctaga acgattcgca gttaatcctg gcctgttaga aacatcagaa ggctgtagac
     6781 aaatactggg acagctacaa ccatcccttc agacaggatc agaagaactt agatcattat
     6841 ataatacagt agcaaccctc tattgtgtgc atcaaaggat agagataaaa gacaccaagg
     6901 aagctttaga caagatagag gaagagcaaa acaaaagtaa gaccaccgca cagcaagcgg
     6961 ccgctgatct tcagacctgg aggaggagat atgagggaca attggagaag tgaattatat
     7021 aaatataaag tagtaaaaat tgaaccatta ggagtagcac ccaccaaggc aaagagaaga
     7081 gtggtgcaga gagaaaaaag agcagtggga ataggagctt tgttccttgg gttcttggga
     7141 gcagcaggaa gcactatggg cgcagcgtca atgacgctga cggtacaggc cagacaatta
     7201 ttgtctggta tagtgcagca gcagaacaat ttgctgaggg ctattgaggc gcaacagcat
     7261 ctgttgcaac tcacagtctg gggcatcaag cagctccagg caagaatcct ggctgtggaa
     7321 agatacctaa aggatcaaca gctcctgggg atttggggtt gctctggaaa actcatttgc
     7381 accactgctg tgccttggaa tgctagttgg agtaataaat ctctggaaca gatttggaat
     7441 cacacgacct ggatggagtg ggacagagaa attaacaatt acacaagctt aatacactcc
     7501 ttaattgaag aatcgcaaaa ccagcaagaa aagaatgaac aagaattatt ggaattagat
     7561 aaatgggcaa gtttgtggaa ttggtttaac ataacaaatt ggctgtggta tataaaatta
     7621 ttcataatga tagtaggagg cttggtaggt ttaagaatag tttttgctgt actttctata
     7681 gtgaatagag ttaggcaggg atattcacca ttatcgtttc agacccacct cccaaccccg
     7741 aggggaccca gagagggcct atttcccatg attccttcat atttgcatat acgatacaag
     7801 gctgttagag agataattag aattaatttg actgtaaaca caaagatatt agtacaaaat
     7861 acgtgacgta gaaagtaata atttcttggg tagtttgcag ttttaaaatt atgttttaaa
     7921 atggactatc atatgcttac cgtaacttga aagtatttcg atttcttggc tttatatatc
     7981 ttgtggaaag gacgaaacac cggggacaac agcaatatcc tagttttaga gctagaaata
     8041 gcaagttaaa ataaggctag tccgttatca acttgaaaaa gtggcaccga gtcggtgctt
     8101 ttttaagctt ggcgtaacta gatcttgaga caaatggcag tattcatcca caattttaaa
     8161 agaaaagggg ggattggggg gtacagtgca ggggaaagaa tagtagacat aatagcaaca
     8221 gacatacaaa ctaaagaatt acaaaaacaa attacaaaaa ttcaaaattt tcgggtttat
     8281 tacagggaca gcagagatcc actttggcgc cggctcgagg ggg
//
