>Addgene plasmid #76017 | MAP3K3 gRNA (BRDN0001149355) | depositor partial sequence | sequence record 143477 | Target Sequence
GGGACAACAGCAATATCCTA
