>Addgene plasmid #76017 | MAP3K3 gRNA (BRDN0001149355) | addgene partial sequence | sequence record 185019 | hU6-F
TAGAAAGTAATAATTTCTTGGGTAGTTTGCAGTTTTAAAATTATGTTTTAAAATGGACTATCATATGCTT
ACCGTAACTTGAAAGTATTTCGATTTCTTGGCTTTATATATCTTGTGGAAAGGACGAAACACCGGGGACA
ACAGCAATATCCTAGTTTTAGAGCTAGAAATAGCAAGTTAAAATAAGGCTAGTCCGTTATCAACTTGAAA
AAGTGGCACCGAGTCGGTGCTTTTTTAAGCTTGGCGTAACTAGATCTTGAGACAAATGGCAGTATTCATC
CACAATTTTAAAAGAAAAGGGGGGATTGGGGGGTACAGTGCAGGGGAAAGAATAGTAGACATAATAGCAA
CAGACATACAAACTAAAGAATTACAAAAACAAATTACAAAAATTCAAAATTTTCGGGTTTATTACAGGGA
CAGCAGAGATCCACTTTGGCGCCGGCTCGAGGGGGCCCGGGTGCAAAGATGGATAAAGTTTTAAACAGAG
AGGAATCTTTGCAGCTAATGGACCTTCTAGGTCTTGAAAGGAGTGGGAATTGGCTCCGGTGCCCGTCAGT
GGGCAGAGCG
